>Addgene plasmid #170869 | His-GFP-Rim2 | addgene full sequence | sequence record 335145 | Addgene NGS Result
TAGTTATTAATAGTAATCAATTACGGGGTCATTAGTTCATAGCCCATATATGGAGTTCCGCGTTACATAA
CTTACGGTAAATGGCCCGCCTGGCTGACCGCCCAACGACCCCCGCCCATTGACGTCAATAATGACGTATG
TTCCCATAGTAACGCCAATAGGGACTTTCCATTGACGTCAATGGGTGGAGTATTTACGGTAAACTGCCCA
CTTGGCAGTACATCAAGTGTATCATATGCCAAGTACGCCCCCTATTGACGTCAATGACGGTAAATGGCCC
GCCTGGCATTATGCCCAGTACATGACCTTATGGGACTTTCCTACTTGGCAGTACATCTACGTATTAGTCA
TCGCTATTACCATGGTGATGCGGTTTTGGCAGTACATCAATGGGCGTGGATAGCGGTTTGACTCACGGGG
ATTTCCAAGTCTCCACCCCATTGACGTCAATGGGAGTTTGTTTTGGCACCAAAATCAACGGGACTTTCCA
AAATGTCGTAACAACTCCGCCCCATTGACGCAAATGGGCGGTAGGCGTGTACGGTGGGAGGTCTATATAA
GCAGAGCTGGTTTAGTGAACCGTCAGATCCGCTAGCGCTACCGGTCGCCACCATGGGCAGCAGCCATCAT
CATCATCATCACAGCAGCGGCGTGAGCAAGGGCGAGGAGCTGTTCACCGGGGTGGTGCCCATCCTGGTCG
AGCTGGACGGCGACGTAAACGGCCACAAGTTCAGCGTGTCCGGCGAGGGCGAGGGCGATGCCACCTACGG
CAAGCTGACCCTGAAGTTCATCTGCACCACCGGCAAGCTGCCCGTGCCCTGGCCCACCCTCGTGACCACC
CTGACCTACGGCGTGCAGTGCTTCAGCCGCTACCCCGACCACATGAAGCAGCACGACTTCTTCAAGTCCG
CCATGCCCGAAGGCTACGTCCAGGAGCGCACCATCTTCTTCAAGGACGACGGCAACTACAAGACCCGCGC
CGAGGTGAAGTTCGAGGGCGACACCCTGGTGAACCGCATCGAGCTGAAGGGCATCGACTTCAAGGAGGAC
GGCAACATCCTGGGGCACAAGCTGGAGTACAACTACAACAGCCACAACGTCTATATCATGGCCGACAAGC
AGAAGAACGGCATCAAGGTGAACTTCAAGATCCGCCACAACATCGAGGACGGCAGCGTGCAGCTCGCCGA
CCACTACCAGCAGAACACCCCCATCGGCGACGGCCCCGTGCTGCTGCCCGACAACCACTACCTGAGCACC
CAGTCCGCCCTGAGCAAAGACCCCAACGAGAAGCGCGATCACATGGTCCTGCTGGAGTTCGTGACCGCCG
CCGGGATCACTCTCGGCATGGACGAGCTGTACAAGTCCGGACTCAGATCTCGAGCTCAAGCTTCGAATTC
TATGTCGGCTCCACTCGGGCCCCGGGGCCGCCCGGCTCCCACCCCGGCGGCCTCTCAGCCTCCTCCGCAG
CCCGAGATGCCGGACCTCAGCCACCTCACGGAAGAGGAGAGGAAAATCATCCAGGCTGTCATGGATCGTC
AGAAGAAAGAAGAGGAGAAGGAGCAGTCCGTGCTCAAAAAGCTGCATCAACAATTTGAAATGTATAAGGA
GCAAGTCAAGAAAATGGGAGAGGAATCACAACAGCAGCAAGAGCAGAAGGGCGACGCCCCGACCTGCGGC
ATCTGCCACAAGACAAAATTTGCAGATGGATGCGGCCATAACTGTTCATATTGCCAAACCAAGTTCTGTG
CTCGTTGTGGAGGTCGAGTGTCATTACGCTCAAACAAGGTTATGTGGGTGTGTAATTTGTGCCGAAAACA
ACAAGAAATCCTCACTAAGTCGGGCGCGTGGTTTTACAATAGTGGGTCTAATACACCGCAGCAGCCTGAT
CAAAAGGCTCTTCGAGGGCTTCGCAGTGAGGAAGCCCCTCAGGAGAAGAAGGCAAAACTGCATGAGCAGA
CGCAGTTCCAGGGACCCCCCGGTGACTCATCAGTACCTGCAGTTGAGAGAGGTCGAGCTCATGGGCTCAC
AAGACAGGATTCTATTAAGAATGGCTCAGGAATGAAGCACCAGATCGCCAGTGACATGCCTTCAGACAGA
AAAAGAAGTCCGTCAGTGTCCAGGGATCAAAATCGAAGATACGACCAAAGTGAAGAAAGAGAGGAATATT
CACAGTATGTTCCTTCAGATAGCACAATGCCTAGATCTCCATCAGATTATGCTGATAGACGATCTCAACG
TGAACCTCAATTTTATGAAGAACCTGATCATTTAAATTATAGGGATTCTAACAGGAGAGGCCATAGACAT
TCCAAAGAGTATATTGTAGACGACGAAGATGTGGAGAGCAGAGATGAATATGAAAGACAAAGGAGAGAGG
AGGAGTACCAGGCACGCTACAGAAGTGATCCAAATTTGGCCCGGTATCCGGTAAAGCCACAACCCTATGA
AGAGCAAATGCGGATCCACGCTGAAGTGTCCCGGGCACGACACGAGAGAAGGCACAGTGATGTTTCTTTG
GCAAATGCTGAACTAGAAGATTCCAGGATTTCTCTGCTAAGGATGGATAGACCATCAAGGCAAAGATCTG
TATCTGAACGTAGAGCTGCAATGGAAAACCAGCGATCGTATTCAATGGAAAGAACTCGAGAAGCTCAGGG
ACAAAGTTCTTATCCACAAAGGACCACAAATCATAGTCCTCCTACCCCTCGCAGGAGCCCTATACCGCTC
GATAGACCAGAGCTGAGGCGTGCCGACTCCCTACGGAAACAACACCACTTAGATCCCAGCTCTGCTGTAA
GGAAAACGAAGCGAGAAAAAATGGAAACAATGTTGAGGAATGATTCTTTGAGTTCAGACCAGTCTGAGTC
AGTGAGGCCGCCCCCACCAAGGCCTCATAAATCCAAGAAAGGAGGTAAAATGCGCCAGGTTTCACTGAGC
AGCTCAGAGGAGGAGTTGGCATCCACGCCCGAGTATACAAGCTGTGATGACGTGGAGATTGAAAGCGAGA
GCGTGAGTGAGAAAGGAGACATGGAGTACAGCTGGTTGGAGCATGCGTCTTGGCATAGCAGTGAGGCATC
CCCAATGTCTTTGCACCCTGTGACCTGGCAGCCATCCAAAGATGGAGATCGCCTAATTGGTCGTATTTTA
TTAAATAAGCGTTTAAAAGATGGGAGTGTACCTCGAGATTCAGGAGCAATGCTGGGCTTAAAGGTTGTAG
GAGGAAAGATGACTGAATCAGGTCGACTTTGTGCATTTATTACCAAAGTGAAAAAAGGAAGTTTAGCTGA
TACTGTAGGACATCTTAGACCAGGTGATGAAGTCTTGGAATGGAATGGAAGGCTATTGCAAGGAGCCACA
TTTGAGGAAGTTTACAACATTATTCTAGAATCCAAGCCTGAACCACAAGTTGAGCTTGTTGTTTCAAGGC
CGATTGGAGATATGCCTAGAATACCTGATAGCACTCATGCACAACTGGAATCCAGTTCTAGCTCATTTGA
ATCTCAAAAAATGGATCGTCCGTCTATATCGGTTACCTCTCCCATGAGTCCTGGCATGCTGAGGGATGTC
CCACAGTTCTTATCTGGACAGCTTTCAATAAAACTATGGTTTGACAAGGTTGGTCACCAGTTAATAGTTA
CAATTTTGGGAGCAAAGGATCTCCCTTCCAGGGAAGATGGGAGGCCAAGGAATCCTTATGTTAAAATTTA
CTTCCTTCCAGACAGAAGTGATAAAAACAAGAGAAGAACAAAAACAGTCAAGAAAACTTTGGAACCCAAA
TGGAACCAGACTTTCATTTATTCTCCTGTTCACCGAAGAGAATTCCGGGAACGAATGCTCGAAATCACCC
TTTGGGATCAAGCTCGAGTTCGAGAGGAAGAAAGTGAATTCCTAGGAGAGATTTTAATTGAATTGGAAAC
AGCTCTGTTAGATGATGAACCACACTGGTACAAACTTCAGACCCATGATGTCTCCTCATTGCCACTCCCT
CACCCTTCTCCATATATGCCACGGAGACAGCTGCATGGAGAGAGCCCAACACGCAGGTTGCAAAGGTCGA
AGAGAATAAGTGACAGCGAAGTATCCGACTATGACTGCGAGGACGGCGTGGGAGTCGTGTCAGATTACCG
ACACGATGGCCGTGATCTTCAAAGCTCCACATTATCAGTGCCAGAACAAGTCATGTCATCAAACCATTGC
TCACCATCAGGCTCTCCTCATCGAGTAGATGTTATAGGAAGGACTAGGTCATGGTCGCCTAGTGTCCCTC
CTCCTCAAAGGAATGTGGAACAGGGGCTTCGAGGGACACGTGCTACTGGCCATTACAATACAATTAGCCG
GATGGACAGACACCGTGTCATGGACGACCATTACTCTTCAGAGAGAGACAGGGATTGTGAAGCAGCAGAT
AGACAGCCATATCACAGATCCAGATCAACAGAACAACGGCCTCTCCTAGAGCGGACCACCACCCGCTCCA
GATCCTCTGAACGTGCTGATACAAACCTCATGAGGTCGATGCCTTCATTAATGACTGGAAGATCTGCCCC
TCCTTCACCTGCCTTATCGAGGTCTCACCCTCGCACTGGCTCTGTCCAGACCAGTCCGTCAAGTACTCCC
GTAACAGGACGAAGGGGCCGGCAGCTTCCTCAGCTCCCACCAAAGGGAACACTGGAAAGAAGTGCTATGG
ATATAGAGGAGAGAAATCGCCAAATGAAACTTAACAAATACAAACAGGTAGCCGGATCAGATCCCAGACT
GGAACAAGATTACCATTCGAAGTATCGCTCAGGATGGGATCCACATAGAGGGGCAGATACTGTTTCTACT
AAATCCTCGGACAGTGATGTAAGTGATGTATCTGCGGTTTCAAGGACTAGTAGTGCTTCTCGTTTCAGCA
GCACAAGCTACATGTCCGTCCAATCAGAACGGCCGAGAGGAAACAGGAAAATCAGTGTCTTTACGTCCAA
AATGCAAAGCAGACAGATGGGTGTGTCGGGGAAGAGCATGGCCAAAAGCACCAGCATCAGTGGAGACATG
TGCTCACTGGAGAAGAATGATGGCAGCCAGTCGGACACTGCAGTGGGCGCCCTGGGCACCAGTGGCAAGA
AGCGGCGATCTAGCATTGGGGCCAAAATGGTAGCTATTGTTGGTCTCTCACGGAAAAGTCGCAGTGCCTC
CCAACTCAGCCAAACCGAAGGAGGAGGTAAAAAGCTACGCAGCACTGTCCAGAGAAGCACGGAGACCGGG
CTAGCAGTGGAGATGAGGAACTGGATGACAAGACAGGCCAGCCGGGAATCCACGGATGGCAGCATGAACA
GTTACAGCTCAGAAGGAAATCTGATCTTCCCTGGGGTCCGCCTGGCCTCTGACAGCCAGTTCAGCGATTT
CCTTGATGGTCTGGGCCCTGCTCAGCTAGTGGGACGCCAGACCCTGGCGACTCCTGCAATGGGTGACATT
CAGGTGGGGATGATGGATAAGAAGGGACAGCTGGAGGTAGAGATCATCCGGGCTCGAGGCCTTGTAGTAA
AACCAGGTTCCAAGACACTGCCAGCACCATATGTCAAGGTGTACCTGTTAGACAACGGAGTCTGCATAGC
CAAAAAGAAAACCAAGGTGGCGAGAAAGACGCTGGAGCCCCTGTATCAGCAGCTGTTATCTTTCGAAGAG
AGCCCCCAGGGGAAGGTGTTACAGATCATTGTCTGGGGAGATTATGGCCGCATGGATCACAAATCCTTTA
TGGGAGTGGCCCAGATACTCTTAGATGAACTGGAACTATCCAACATGGTAATTGGATGGTTCAAACTCTT
CCCTCCTTCCTCCCTAGTAGATCCAACCTTGGCACCTCTGACAAGAAGAGCTTCCCAATCGTCTCTGGAA
AGTTCTACTGGACCTTCTTACTCTCGTTCATGAGTCGACGGTACCGCGGGCCCGGGATCCACCGGATCTA
GATAACTGATCATAATCAGCCATACCACATTTGTAGAGGTTTTACTTGCTTTAAAAAACCTCCCACACCT
CCCCCTGAACCTGAAACATAAAATGAATGCAATTGTTGTTGTTAACTTGTTTATTGCAGCTTATAATGGT
TACAAATAAAGCAATAGCATCACAAATTTCACAAATAAAGCATTTTTTTCACTGCATTCTAGTTGTGGTT
TGTCCAAACTCATCAATGTATCTTAACGCGTAAATTGTAAGCGTTAATATTTTGTTAAAATTCGCGTTAA
ATTTTTGTTAAATCAGCTCATTTTTTAACCAATAGGCCGAAATCGGCAAAATCCCTTATAAATCAAAAGA
ATAGACCGAGATAGGGT
[37 nt withheld, positions 6318-6354]
AAAGAACGTGGACTCCAACGTCAAAGG
[49 nt withheld, positions 6382-6430]
T
[91 nt withheld, positions 6432-6522]
G
[124 nt withheld, positions 6524-6647]
CAGGTGGCACTTTTCGGGGAAATGTGCGCGGAACCCCTATTTGTTTATTTTTCTAAATACATTCAAATAT
GTATCCGCTCATGAGACAATAACCCTGATAAATGCTTCAATAATATTGAAAAAGGAAGAGTCCTGAGGCG
GAAAGAACCAGCTGTGGAATGTGTGTCAGTTAGGGTGTGGAAAGTCCCCAGGCTCCCCAGCAGGCAGAAG
TATGCAAAGCATGCATCTCAATTAGTCAGCAACCAGGTGTGGAAAGTCCCCAGGCTCCCCAGCAGGCAGA
AGTATGCAAAGCATGCATCTCAATTAGTCAGCAACCATAGTCCCGCCCCTAACTCCGCCCATCCCGCCCC
TAACTCCGCCCAGTTCCGCCCATTCTCCGCCCCATGGCTGACTAATTTTTTTTATTTATGCAGAGGCCGA
GGCCGCCTCGGCCTCTGAGCTATTCCAGAAGTAGTGAGGAGGCTTTTTTGGAGGCCTAGGCTTTTGCAAA
GATCGATCAAGAGACAGGATGAGGATCGTTTCGCATGATTGAACAAGATGGATTGCACGCAGGTTCTCCG
GCCGCTTGGGTGGAGAGGCTATTCGGCTATGACTGGGCACAACAGACAATCGGCTGCTCTGATGCCGCCG
TGTTCCGGCTGTCAGCGCAGGGGCGCCCGGTTCTTTTTGTCAAGACCGACCTGTCCGGTGCCCTGAATGA
ACTGCAAGACGAGGCAGCGCGGCTATCGTGGCTGGCCACGACGGGCGTTCCTTGCGCAGCTGTGCTCGAC
GTTGTCACTGAAGCGGGAAGGGACTGGCTGCTATTGGGCGAAGTGCCGGGGCAGGATCTCCTGTCATCTC
ACCTTGCTCCTGCCGAGAAAGTATCCATCATGGCTGATGCAATGCGGCGGCTGCATACGCTTGATCCGGC
TACCTGCCCATTCGACCACCAAGCGAAACATCGCATCGAGCGAGCACGTACTCGGATGGAAGCCGGTCTT
GTCGATCAGGATGATCTGGACGAAGAGCATCAGGGGCTCGCGCCAGCCGAACTGTTCGCCAGGCTCAAGG
CGAGCATGCCCGACGGCGAGGATCTCGTCGTGACCCATGGCGATGCCTGCTTGCCGAATATCATGGTGGA
AAATGGCCGCTTTTCTGGATTCATCGACTGTGGCCGGCTGGGTGTGGCGGACCGCTATCAGGACATAGCG
TTGGCTACCCGTGATATTGCTGAAGAGCTTGGCGGCGAATGGGCTGACCGCTTCCTCGTGCTTTACGGTA
TCGCCGCTCCCGATTCGCAGCGCATCGCCTTCTATCGCCTTCTTGACGAGTTCTTCTGAGCGGGACTCTG
GGGTTCGAAATGACCGACCAAGCGACGCCCAACCTGCCATCACGAGATTTCGATTCCACCGCCGCCTTCT
ATGAAAGGTTGGGCTTCGGAATCGTTTTCCGGGACGCCGGCTGGATGATCCTCCAGCGCGGGGATCTCAT
GCTGGAGTTCTTCGCCCACCCTAGGGGGAGGCTAACTGAAACACGGAAGGAGACAATACCGGAAGGAACC
CGCGCTATGACGGCAATAAAAAGACAGAATAAAACGCACGGTGTTGGGTCGTTTGTTCATAAACGCGGGG
TTCGGTCCCAGGGCTGGCACTCTGTCGATACCCCACCGAGACCCCATTGGGGCCAATACGCCCGCGTTTC
TTCCTTTTCCCCACCCCACCCCCCAAGTTCGGGTGAAGGCCCAGGGCTCGCAGCCAACGTCGGGGCGGCA
GGCCCTGCCATAGCCTCAGGTTACTCATATATACTTTAGATTGATTTAAAACTTCATTTTTAATTTAAAA
GGATCTAGGTGAAGATCCTTTTTGATAATCTCATGACCAAAATCCCTTAACGTGAGTTTTCGTTCCACTG
AGCGTCAGACCCCGTAGAAAAGATCAAAGGATCTTCTTGAGATCCTTTTTTTCTGCGCGTAATCTGCTGC
TTGCAAACAAAAAAACCACCGCTACCAGCGGTGGTTTGTTTGCCGGATCAAGAGCTACCAACTCTTTTTC
CGAAGGTAACTGGCTTCAGCAGAGCGCAGATACCAAATACTGTTCTTCTAGTGTAGCCGTAGTTAGGCCA
CCACTTCAAGAACTCTGTAGCACCGCCTACATACCTCGCTCTGCTAATCCTGTTACCAGTGGCTGCTGCC
AGTGGCGATAAGTCGTGTCTTACCGGGTTGGACTCAAGACGATAGTTACCGGATAAGGCGCAGCGGTCGG
GCTGAACGGGGGGTTCGTGCACACAGCCCAGCTTGGAGCGAACGACCTACACCGAACTGAGATACCTACA
GCGTGAGCTATGAGAAAGCGCCACGCTTCCCGAAGGGAGAAAGGCGGACAGGTATCCGGTAAGCGGCAGG
GTCGGAACAGGAGAGCGCACGAGGGAGCTTCCAGGGGGAAACGCCTGGTATCTTTATAGTCCTGTCGGGT
TTCGCCACCTCTGACTTGAGCGTCGATTTTTGTGATGCTCGTCAGGGGGGCGGAGCCTATGGAAAAACGC
CAGCAACGCGGCCTTTTTACGGTTCCTGGCCTTTTGCTGGCCTTTTGCTCACATGTTCTTTCCTGCGTTA
TCCCCTGATTCTGTGGATAACCGTATTACCGCCATGCAT
Features (pLannotate 1.2.2; 17 found; start..end, strand, type, name):
     61..364     +  enhancer       CMV enhancer: human cytomegalovirus immediate early enhancer
    365..568     +  promoter       CMV promoter: human cytomegalovirus (CMV) immediate early promoter
    625..641     +  CDS            capTEV™ (fragment): composite tag for in vivo biotinylation, TEV protease cleavage, and 6xHis tagging
    652..1365    +  CDS            EGFP: EGFP is a basic (constitutively fluorescent) green fluorescent protein published in 1996, derived from Aequorea victoria. It is reported to be a rapidly-maturing weak dimer with moderate acid sensitivity.
   1366..1401    +  misc_feature   MCS (fragment): multiple cloning site
   1402..5910    +  CDS            Rims2: RIMS2_RAT - Also known as Rim2. Experimental evidence at protein level: Swiss-Prot protein existence level 1. Rab effector involved in exocytosis. May act as scaffold protein. Plays a role in dendrite formation by melanocytes (By similarity). From Rattus norvegicus (Rat).
   5913..5940    +  misc_feature   MCS (fragment): multiple cloning site
   5957..6041    +  CDS            large T antigen (fragment): large T antigen from SV40 (simian virus 40)
   6064..6185    +  polyA_signal   SV40 poly(A) signal: SV40 polyadenylation signal
   6219..6647    -  rep_origin     f1 ori (sequence partly withheld): f1 bacteriophage origin of replication; arrow indicates direction of (+) strand synthesis
   6674..6778    +  promoter       AmpR promoter: bla
   6780..7137    +  promoter       SV40 promoter: SV40 enhancer and early promoter
   7172..7966    +  CDS            NeoR/KanR: aminoglycoside phosphotransferase from Tn5; aph(3')-II (or nptII); confers resistance to neomycin, kanamycin, and G418 (Geneticin®)
   7987..8139    +  CDS            ble (fragment): BLE_KLEPN - Experimental evidence at protein level: Swiss-Prot protein existence level 1. Binding protein with a strong affinity to the bleomycin family of antibiotics. Binds to CL990; an antimitotic-antibiotic compound. From Klebsiella pneumoniae.
   8198..8245    +  polyA_signal   HSV TK poly(A) signal: herpes simplex virus thymidine kinase polyadenylation signal (Cole and Stacy, 1985)
   8336..8352    -  polyA_signal   bGH poly(A) signal (fragment): bovine growth hormone polyadenylation signal
   8574..9162    +  rep_origin     ori: high-copy-number ColE1/pMB1/pBR322/pUC origin of replication
