[The description below was written by a language model from this plasmid's Addgene catalogue record and pLannotate feature annotations shown in this document.]
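Description:
His-GFP-Rim2 is a mammalian expression plasmid of about 9.3 kb built on the pEGFP-C1 backbone. It encodes rat Rims2 (regulating synaptic membrane exocytosis protein 2, Rim2), a Rab effector and likely scaffold protein involved in exocytosis. Expression is driven by the human cytomegalovirus immediate-early enhancer and promoter and terminated by the SV40 polyadenylation signal. The catalogue lists the His6 tag as N-terminal on the insert. The feature table, however, shows a short His-tag-like match (annotated as a fragment of a composite tag) just upstream of EGFP. This is followed by EGFP, a remnant of the multiple cloning site acting as a linker, and then the roughly 4.5 kb Rims2 coding sequence. The fusion therefore appears to read His–EGFP–Rim2, as the plasmid name suggests. The cloning method is not recorded.

The plasmid is maintained in bacteria at high copy through a pUC-type ColE1 origin and is selected with kanamycin. The Tn5 NeoR/KanR gene sits behind tandem bacterial (bla) and SV40 early promoters and ends at an HSV TK polyadenylation signal. The same marker therefore gives kanamycin resistance in E. coli and can give G418 resistance in transfected mammalian cells. An f1 origin is also present for single-stranded DNA production. The short hits to large T antigen, ble and the bGH poly(A) signal are probably incidental fragments of backbone sequence rather than functional elements.

The construct produces fluorescently labelled Rim2 in mammalian cells. The associated publication examined the nanoscale organisation of proteins at docked dense-core vesicles in neuroendocrine cells, which suggests use in imaging Rim2 localisation at exocytic sites. The His tag offers an additional handle for affinity capture or detection.
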