Addgene plasmid #170869: His-GFP-Rim2
Purpose: Mammalian expression of His-GFP-Rim2.
Depositing lab: Justin Taraska. Depositing organization: National Heart, Lung, and Blood Institute (NHLBI). Publication: The nanoscale molecular morphology of docked exocytic dense-core vesicles in neuroendocrine cells. Prasai B, Haber GJ, Strub MP, Ahn R, Ciemniecki JA, Sochacki KA, Taraska JW. Nat Commun. 2021 Jun 25;12(1):3970. doi: 10.1038/s41467-021-24167-9. PubMed 34172739.
Backbone
  Vector backbone: pEGFP-C1
  Backbone manufacturer: Clonetech
  Vector type: Mammalian Expression
Growth in bacteria
  Bacterial resistance: Kanamycin, 50 μg/mL
  Growth temperature: 37°C
  Growth strain: DH5alpha
  Copy number: High Copy
Gene/Insert
  Gene/Insert name: Regulating synaptic membrane exocytosis protein 2 (Rim 2)
  Species: R. norvegicus (rat)
  Entrez Gene: Rims2 (a.k.a. Nim2, Rim2)
  Promoter: CMV
  Tag / fusion protein: EGFP (N terminal on backbone); (His)6 (N terminal on insert)
  Cloning method: Unknown
  Sequencing primers: 5′ CMV-F; 3′ SV40-pArev
Terms and licenses: Academic/Nonprofit Terms; Industry Terms: Not Available to Industry
How to cite: His-GFP-Rim2 was a gift from Justin Taraska (Addgene plasmid # 170869 ; http://n2t.net/addgene:170869 ; RRID:Addgene_170869)
